Addgene plasmid #178874: pCAGGS-PB1-MontiRed-LOV2dark
Purpose: Mammalian expression of PB1-MontiRed-LOV2dark
Depositing lab: Shinya Tsukiji. Depositing organization: Nagoya Institute of Technology. Publication: Synthetic Protein Condensates That Inducibly Recruit and Release Protein Activity in Living Cells. Yoshikawa M, Yoshii T, Ikuta M, Tsukiji S. J Am Chem Soc. 2021 May 5;143(17):6434-6446. doi: 10.1021/jacs.0c12375. Epub 2021 Apr 23. PubMed 33890764.
Backbone
  Vector backbone: pCAGGS
  Backbone manufacturer: Dr. Jun-ichi Miyazaki (Osaka University, Japan)
  Backbone size w/o insert (bp): 4091
  Vector type: Mammalian Expression
Growth in bacteria
  Bacterial resistance: Ampicillin, 100 μg/mL
  Growth temperature: 37°C
  Growth strain: DH5alpha
  Copy number: High Copy
Gene/Insert
  Gene/Insert name: PB1-MontiRed-LOV2dark
  Species: Synthetic
  Insert size (bp): 1852
  Mutation: LOV2: C450A, L514K, G528A, L531E, N538E
  Promoter: CAG
  Cloning method: Restriction Enzyme; 5′ cloning site EcoRI (not destroyed); 3′ cloning site NotI (not destroyed)
Terms and licenses: Academic/Nonprofit Terms; Industry Terms: Not Available to Industry
How to cite: pCAGGS-PB1-MontiRed-LOV2dark was a gift from Shinya Tsukiji (Addgene plasmid # 178874 ; http://n2t.net/addgene:178874 ; RRID:Addgene_178874)
