[The description below was written by a language model from this plasmid's Addgene catalogue record and pLannotate feature annotations shown in this document.]
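Description:
pCAGGS-PB1-MontiRed-LOV2dark is a mammalian expression plasmid built on the pCAGGS backbone, with a sequenced length of about 6.8 kb. It is propagated in E. coli through a high-copy ColE1/pUC-type origin and selected with ampicillin via the AmpR (β-lactamase) gene and its own promoter. The backbone also carries an SV40 origin of replication and SV40 poly(A) signal, along with lac promoter/operator remnants and a T3 promoter left over from earlier cloning vectors. No mammalian selection marker is annotated.

The payload is a synthetic fusion open reading frame of roughly 1.85 kb, inserted between EcoRI and NotI sites and driven by the CAG promoter. This promoter appears in the feature table as the CMV immediate-early enhancer followed by the chimeric chicken β-actin/rabbit β-globin intron. Transcripts terminate at the rabbit β-globin polyadenylation signal, and the short HBB fragments flagged on either side of the insert are part of these β-globin-derived regulatory regions rather than expressed payload.

The fusion has three modules. The first is a PB1 domain, matched by the annotation to human SQSTM1/p62, a domain known for self-oligomerisation. The second is the red fluorescent protein MontiRed, which the automated annotation matches to the related Keima-Red. The third is a LOV2 photosensory domain, flagged as a flavin-binding fluorescent protein of plant origin, carrying C450A, L514K, G528A, L531E and N538E. As the "dark" name suggests, this is presumably a variant held in the dark-state conformation, since C450 is the photoreactive cysteine.

The associated work concerns synthetic protein condensates that inducibly recruit and release protein activity in living cells. The construct therefore likely serves as a fluorescently labelled condensate scaffold displaying a light-insensitive LOV2 domain, although the record itself states only mammalian expression.
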