Features (pLannotate 1.2.2; 21 found; start..end, strand, type, name):
    655..1671    +  intron         chimeric intron: chimera between introns from chicken β-actin and rabbit β-globin
   1669..1725    +  CDS            HBB (fragment): HBB_LEPEU - Experimental evidence at protein level: Swiss-Prot protein existence level 1. Involved in oxygen transport from the lung to the various peripheral tissues. From Lepus europaeus (European hare).
   1747..2052    +  CDS            SQSTM1 (fragment): SQSTM_HUMAN - Also known as ORCA, OSIL. Experimental evidence at protein level: Swiss-Prot protein existence level 1. Autophagy receptor required for selective macroautophagy (aggrephagy). Functions as a bridge between polyubiquitinated cargo and autophagosomes. Interacts directly with both the cargo to become degraded and an autophagy modifier of the MAP1 LC3 family (PubMed:16286508, PubMed:20168092, PubMed:24128730, PubMed:28404643, PubMed:22622177). Along with WDFY3, involved in the formation and autophagic degradation of cytoplasmic ubiquitin-containing inclusions (p62 bodies, ALIS/aggreso
   2431..3096    +  CDS            hmKeima-Red: humanized monomeric Keima-Red fluorescent protein mammalian codon-optimized
   3163..3492    +  CDS            SH3: SH3 is a basic (constitutively fluorescent) cyan fluorescent protein published in 2019, derived from Arabidopsis thaliana. It requires the cofactor flavin for fluorescence.
   3582..3606    -  misc_feature   MCS (fragment): pBluescript multiple cloning site
   3619..3637    -  promoter       T3 promoter: promoter for bacteriophage T3 RNA polymerase
   3696..3770    +  CDS            HBB (fragment): HBB_PONPY - Experimental evidence at transcript level: Swiss-Prot protein existence level 2. Involved in oxygen transport from the lung to the various peripheral tissues. From Pongo pygmaeus (Bornean orangutan).
   3841..3896    +  polyA_signal   β-globin poly(A) signal: rabbit β-globin polyadenylation signal (Gil and Proudfoot, 1987)
   4281..4297    -  protein_bind   lac operator: The lac repressor binds to the lac operator to inhibit transcription in E. coli. This inhibition can be relieved by adding lactose or isopropyl-β-D-thiogalactopyranoside (IPTG). lac repressor encoded by lacI
   4305..4335    -  promoter       lac promoter: promoter for the E. coli lac operon
   4350..4371    -  protein_bind   CAP binding site: CAP binding activates transcription in the presence of cAMP. E. coli catabolite activator protein
   4384..4423    -  CDS            lacI (fragment): lac repressor; lacI; The lac repressor binds to the lac operator to inhibit transcription in E. coli. This inhibition can be relieved by adding lactose or isopropyl-β-D-thiogalactopyranoside (IPTG).
   4430..4452    +  promoter       SV40 promoter (fragment): SV40 enhancer and early promoter
   4476..4611    +  rep_origin     SV40 ori: SV40 origin of replication
   4631..4765    +  polyA_signal   SV40 poly(A) signal: SV40 polyadenylation signal
   4767..4821    -  CDS            lacI (fragment): lac repressor; lacI; The lac repressor binds to the lac operator to inhibit transcription in E. coli. This inhibition can be relieved by adding lactose or isopropyl-β-D-thiogalactopyranoside (IPTG).
   5004..5592    -  rep_origin     ori: high-copy-number ColE1/pMB1/pBR322/pUC origin of replication
   5763..6623    -  CDS            AmpR: β-lactamase; bla; confers resistance to ampicillin, carbenicillin, and related antibiotics
   6624..6728    -  promoter       AmpR promoter: bla
   6759..377     +  enhancer       CMV enhancer (across the origin): human cytomegalovirus immediate early enhancer
>Addgene plasmid #178874 | pCAGGS-PB1-MontiRed-LOV2dark | addgene full sequence | sequence record 351718 | Addgene NGS Result
ATTGATTATTGACTAGTTATTAATAGTAATCAATTACGGGGTCATTAGTTCATAGCCCATATATGGAGTT
CCGCGTTACATAACTTACGGTAAATGGCCCGCCTGGCTGACCGCCCAACGACCCCCGCCCATTGACGTCA
ATAATGACGTATGTTCCCATAGTAACGCCAATAGGGACTTTCCATTGACGTCAATGGGTGGAGTATTTAC
GGTAAACTGCCCACTTGGCAGTACATCAAGTGTATCATATGCCAAGTACGCCCCCTATTGACGTCAATGA
CGGTAAATGGCCCGCCTGGCATTATGCCCAGTACATGACCTTATGGGACTTTCCTACTTGGCAGTACATC
TACGTATTAGTCATCGCTATTACCATGGTCGAGGTGAGCCCCACGTTCTGCTTCACTCTCCCCATCTCCC
CCCCCTCCCCACCCCCAATTTTGTATTTATTTATTTTTTAATTATTTTGTGCAGCGATGGGGGCGGGGGG
GGGGGGGGSGCGCGCCRGGGGGGGGGGGGGGGGGGGGGGGGGGGGGSGGGGSGRGGSGGRGAGGKGCGGC
GGCAGCCAATCAGAGCGGCGCGCTCCGAAAGTTTCCTTTTATGGCGAGGCGGCGGCGGCGGCGGCCCTAT
AAAAAGCGAAGCGCGCGGCGGGCGGGAGTCGCTGCGCGCTGCCTTCGCCCCGTGCCCCGCTCCGCCGCCG
CCTCGCGCCGCCCGCCCCGGCTCTGACTGACCGCGTTACTCCCACAGGTGAGCGGGCGGGACGGCCCTTC
TCCTCCGGGCTGTAATTAGCGCTTGGTTTAATGACGGCTTGTTTCTTTTCTGTGGCTGCGTGAAAGCCTT
GAGGGGCTCCGGGAGGGCCCTTTGTGCGGGGGGAGCGGCTCGGGGGGTGCGTGCGTGTGTGTGTGCGTGG
GGAGCGCCGCGTGCGGCTCCGCGCTGCCCGGCGGCTGTGAGCGCTGCGGGCGCGGCGCGGGGCTTTGTGC
GCTCCGCAGTGTGCGCGAGGGGAGCGCGGCCGGGGGCGGTGCCCCGCGGTGCGGGGGGGGCTGCGAGGGG
AACAAAGGCTGCGTGCGGGGTGTGTGCGTGGGGGGGTGAGCAGGGGGTGTGGGCGCGTCGGTCGGGCTGC
AACCCCCCCTGCACCCCCCTCCCCGAGTTGCTGAGCACGGCCCGGCTTCGGGTGCGGGGCTCCGTACGGG
GCGTGGCGCGGGGCTCGCCGTGCCGGGCGGGGGGTGGCGGCAGGTGGGGGTGCCGGGCGGGGCGGGGCCG
CCTCGGGCCGGGGAGGGCTCGGGGGAGGGGCGCGGCGGCCCCCGGAGCGCCGGCGGCTGTCGAGGCGCGG
CGAGCCGCAGCCATTGCCTTTTATGGTAATCGTGCGAGAGGGCGCAGGGACTTCCTTTGTCCCAAATCTG
TGCGGAGCCGAAATCTGGGAGGCGCCGCCGCACCCCCTCTAGCGGGCGCGGGGCGAAGCGGTGCGGCGCC
GGCAGGAAGGAAATGGGCGGGGAGGGCCTTCGTGCGTCGCCGCGCCGCCGTCCCCTTCTCCCTCTCCAGC
CTCGGGGCTGTCCGCGGGGGGACGGCTGCCTTCGGGGGGGACGGGGCAGGGCGGGGTTCGGCTTCTGGCG
TGTGACCGGCGGCTCTAGAGCCTCTGCTAACCATGTTCATGCCTTCTTCTTTTTCCTACAGCTCCTGGGC
AACGTGCTGGTTATTGTGCTGTCTCATCATTTTGGCAAAGAATTCATAGTAGCTAGCATTGCCACCATGG
CGTCGCTCACCGTGAAGGCCTACCTTCTGGGCAAGGAGGACGCGGCGCGCGAGATTCGCCGCTTCAGCTT
CTGTTGCAGCCCCGAGCCTGAGGCGGAAGCCGAGGCTGCGGCGGGTCCGGGACCCTGCGAGCGGCTGCTG
AGCCGGGTGGCCGCCCTGTTCCCCGCGCTGCGGCCTGGCGGCTTCCAGGCGCACTACCGCGATGAGGACG
GGGACTTGGTTGCCTTTTCCAGTGACGAGGAATTGACAATGGCCATGTCCTACGTGAAGGATGACATCTT
CCGAATCTACATTAAAGAGAAAACCGGTTCTGGGAGTGGCGGTAGTGGTGCTGGAGGCAGCGCAGGCTCT
GGAGCAGGCGGCAGTGCCGGAAGTGGCGCTGGAGGGTCTGCCGGATCTGGAGCCGGTGGTTCTGCCGGCT
CCGGCGCTGGTGGGAGCGCTTCCGGAAGTAGTCCCGGTTCTGGGAGTGGCGGTAGTGGTGCTGGAGGCAG
CGCAGGCTCTGGAGCAGGCGGCAGTGCCGGAAGTGGCGCTGGAGGGTCTGCCGGATCTGGAGCCGGTGGT
TCTGCCGGCTCCGGCGCTGGTGGGAGCGCTTCCGGAAGTAGTCCCGGTAATTCCGCTGACGGCGGCGGAG
GATCGGGTGGTAGTGGTGGTTCAGGAGGAGGATCGACCCAAGGAGGATCCATGGTGGGCGTGATCGCCAA
GCAGATGACCTACAAGGTGTACATGAGCGGCACCGTGAACGGCCACTACTTCGAGGTGGAGGGCGACGGC
AAGGGCAAGCCCTACGAGGGCGAGCAGACCGTGAGGCTGACCGTGACCAAGGGTGGCCCCCTGCCCTTCG
CCTGGGACATCCTGAGCCCCCAGCTCATGTACGGCAGCATCACCTTCACCAAGTACCCCGAGGACATCCC
CGACTACTTCAAACAGAGCTTCCCCGAGGGCTTCACCTGGGAGCGCATCATGAACTTCGAGGACGGCGCC
GTGTGCACCGTGAGCAACGACAGCAGCATCCAGGGCAACTGCTTCATCTACAACGTGAAGATCAGCGGCG
TGAACTTCCCCCCCAACGGCCCCGTGATGCAGAAGAAGACCCAGGGCTGGGAGCCCAGCACCGAGCGCCT
GTTCGCCCGCGACGGAATGCTGATCGGCTACAACTACATGGCCCTGAAGCTGGAGGGCGGCGGCCACTAC
CTGTGCGAGTTCAAGACCACCTACAAGGCCAAGAAGCCCGTGAGGATGCCCGGCTTCCACTTCATCGACC
GCAAGCTGGACGTGACCAGCCACAACCGCGACTACACCAGCGTGGAGCAGTGCGAGATCGCCATCGCCCG
CCACAGCCTGCTGGGCGGTACCGGAACTGCAGCAGAGAATTCGGGAAACTCGAGAACAAAGCTTGCTACT
ACACTTGAACGTATTGAGAAGAACTTTGTCATTACTGACCCAAGATTGCCAGATAATCCCATTATATTCG
CGTCCGATAGTTTCTTGCAGTTGACAGAATATAGCCGTGAAGAAATTTTGGGAAGAAACGCCAGGTTTCT
ACAAGGTCCTGAAACTGATCGCGCGACAGTGAGAAAAATTAGAGATGCCATAGATAACCAAACAGAGGTC
ACTGTTCAGCTGATTAATTATACAAAGAGTGGTAAAAAGTTCTGGAACCTCTTTCACTTGCAGCCTATGC
GAGATCAGAAGGGAGATGTCCAGTACTTTATTGGGGTTCAGAAGGATGGAACTGAGCATGTCCGAGATGC
TGCCGAGAGAGAGGCCGTCATGGAGATTAAGAAAACTGCAGAAGAGATTGATGAGGCGGCAAAAGAACTT
TAACCCGGGTAAGCGGCCGCCACCGCGGTGGAGCTCCAGCTTTTGTTCCCTTTAGTGAGGGTTAATTGCG
CGCTTGGCGTAATCATGGTCATAGCTGTTTCCTGTGTGAAATTGTTATCCGCTAATTCACTCCTCAGGTG
CAGGCTGCCTATCAGAAGGTGGTGGCTGGTGTGGCCAATGCCCTGGCTCACAAATACCACTGAGATCTTT
TTCCCTCTGCCAAAAATTATGGGGACATCATGAAGCCCCTTGAGCATCTGACTTCTGGCTAATAAAGGAA
ATTTATTTTCATTGCAATAGTGTGTTGGAATTTTTTGTGTCTCTCACTCGGAAGGACATATGGGAGGGCA
AATCATTTAAAACATCAGAATGAGTATTTGGTTTAGAGTTTGGCAACATATGCCCATATGCTGGCTGCCA
TGAACAAAGGTTGGCTATAAAGAGGTCATCAGTATATGAAACAGCCCCCTGCTGTCCATTCCTTATTCCA
TAGAAAAGCCTTGACTTGAGGTTAGATTTTTTTTATATTTTGTTTTGTGTTATTTTTTTCTTTAACATCC
CTAAAATTTTCCTTACATGTTTTACTAGCCAGATTTTTCCTCCTCTCCTGACTACTCCCAGTCATAGCTG
TCCCTCTTCTCTTATGGAGATCCCTCGACCTGCAGCCCAAGCTTGGCGTAATCATGGTCATAGCTGTTTC
CTGTGTGAAATTGTTATCCGCTCACAATTCCACACAACATACGAGCCGGAAGCATAAAGTGTAAAGCCTG
GGGTGCCTAATGAGTGAGCTAACTCACATTAATTGCGTTGCGCTCACTGCCCGCTTTCCAGTCGGGAAAC
CTGTCGTGCCAGCGGATCCGCATCTCAATTAGTCAGCAACCATAGTCCCGCCCCTAACTCCGCCCATCCC
GCCCCTAACTCCGCCCAGTTCCGCCCATTCTCCGCCCCATGGCTGACTAATTTTTTTTATTTATGCAGAG
GCCGAGGCCGCCTCGGCCTCTGAGCTATTCCAGAAGTAGTGAGGAGGCTTTTTTGGAGGCCTAGGCTTTT
GCAAAAAGCTAACTTGTTTATTGCAGCTTATAATGGTTACAAATAAAGCAATAGCATCACAAATTTCACA
AATAAAGCATTTTTTTCACTGCATTCTAGTTGTGGTTTGTCCAAACTCATCAATGTATCTTATCATGTCT
GGATCCGCTGCATTAATGAATCGGCCAACGCGCGGGGAGAGGCGGTTTGCGTATTGGGCGCTCTTCCGCT
TCCTCGCTCACTGACTCGCTGCGCTCGGTCGTTCGGCTGCGGCGAGCGGTATCAGCTCACTCAAAGGCGG
TAATACGGTTATCCACAGAATCAGGGGATAACGCAGGAAAGAACATGTGAGCAAAAGGCCAGCAAAAGGC
CAGGAACCGTAAAAAGGCCGCGTTGCTGGCGTTTTTCCATAGGCTCCGCCCCCCTGACGAGCATCACAAA
AATCGACGCTCAAGTCAGAGGTGGCGAAACCCGACAGGACTATAAAGATACCAGGCGTTTCCCCCTGGAA
GCTCCCTCGTGCGCTCTCCTGTTCCGACCCTGCCGCTTACCGGATACCTGTCCGCCTTTCTCCCTTCGGG
AAGCGTGGCGCTTTCTCATAGCTCACGCTGTAGGTATCTCAGTTCGGTGTAGGTCGTTCGCTCCAAGCTG
GGCTGTGTGCACGAACCCCCCGTTCAGCCCGACCGCTGCGCCTTATCCGGTAACTATCGTCTTGAGTCCA
ACCCGGTAAGACACGACTTATCGCCACTGGCAGCAGCCACTGGTAACAGGATTAGCAGAGCGAGGTATGT
AGGCGGTGCTACAGAGTTCTTGAAGTGGTGGCCTAACTACGGCTACACTAGAAGAACAGTATTTGGTATC
TGCGCTCTGCTGAAGCCAGTTACCTTCGGAAAAAGAGTTGGTAGCTCTTGATCCGGCAAACAAACCACCG
CTGGTAGCGGTGGTTTTTTTGTTTGCAAGCAGCAGATTACGCGCAGAAAAAAAGGATCTCAAGAAGATCC
TTTGATCTTTTCTACGGGGTCTGACGCTCAGTGGAACGAAAACTCACGTTAAGGGATTTTGGTCATGAGA
TTATCAAAAAGGATCTTCACCTAGATCCTTTTAAATTAAAAATGAAGTTTTAAATCAATCTAAAGTATAT
ATGAGTAAACTTGGTCTGACAGTTACCAATGCTTAATCAGTGAGGCACCTATCTCAGCGATCTGTCTATT
TCGTTCATCCATAGTTGCCTGACTCCCCGTCGTGTAGATAACTACGATACGGGAGGGCTTACCATCTGGC
CCCAGTGCTGCAATGATACCGCGAGACCCACGCTCACCGGCTCCAGATTTATCAGCAATAAACCAGCCAG
CCGGAAGGGCCGAGCGCAGAAGTGGTCCTGCAACTTTATCCGCCTCCATCCAGTCTATTAATTGTTGCCG
GGAAGCTAGAGTAAGTAGTTCGCCAGTTAATAGTTTGCGCAACGTTGTTGCCATTGCTACAGGCATCGTG
GTGTCACGCTCGTCGTTTGGTATGGCTTCATTCAGCTCCGGTTCCCAACGATCAAGGCGAGTTACATGAT
CCCCCATGTTGTGCAAAAAAGCGGTTAGCTCCTTCGGTCCTCCGATCGTTGTCAGAAGTAAGTTGGCCGC
AGTGTTATCACTCATGGTTATGGCAGCACTGCATAATTCTCTTACTGTCATGCCATCCGTAAGATGCTTT
TCTGTGACTGGTGAGTACTCAACCAAGTCATTCTGAGAATAGTGTATGCGGCGACCGAGTTGCTCTTGCC
CGGCGTCAATACGGGATAATACCGCGCCACATAGCAGAACTTTAAAAGTGCTCATCATTGGAAAACGTTC
TTCGGGGCGAAAACTCTCAAGGATCTTACCGCTGTTGAGATCCAGTTCGATGTAACCCACTCGTGCACCC
AACTGATCTTCAGCATCTTTTACTTTCACCAGCGTTTCTGGGTGAGCAAAAACAGGAAGGCAAAATGCCG
CAAAAAAGGGAATAAGGGCGACACGGAAATGTTGAATACTCATACTCTTCCTTTTTCAATATTATTGAAG
CATTTATCAGGGTTATTGTCTCATGAGCGGATACATATTTGAATGTATTTAGAAAAATAAACAAATAGGG
GTTCCGCGCACATTTCCCCGAAAAGTGCCACCTGGGTCGAC
